Addgene plasmid #68882: pMM579
Purpose: NanoLuc expressed constiutively from P1, pNBU2 backbone, AmpR
Depositing lab: Timothy Lu & Christopher Voigt. Depositing organization: Massachusetts Institute of Technology. Publication: Programming a Human Commensal Bacterium, Bacteroides thetaiotaomicron, to Sense and Respond to Stimuli in the Murine Gut Microbiota. Mimee M, Tucker AC, Voigt CA, Lu TK. Cell Syst. 2015 Jul 29;1(1):62-71. doi: 10.1016/j.cels.2015.06.001. PubMed 26918244.
Backbone
  Vector backbone: pNBU2
  Total vector size (bp): 5530
  Vector type: Bacterial Expression
  Selectable markers: Erythromycin in Bacteroides
Growth in bacteria
  Bacterial resistance: Ampicillin, 100 μg/mL
  Growth temperature: 37°C
  Growth strain: Pir1
  Copy number: Low Copy
Gene/Insert
  Gene/Insert name: NanoLuc
  Insert size (bp): 516
Terms and licenses: Academic/Nonprofit Terms; Industry Terms: Not Available to Industry
How to cite: pMM579 was a gift from Timothy Lu & Christopher Voigt (Addgene plasmid # 68882 ; http://n2t.net/addgene:68882 ; RRID:Addgene_68882)
