[The description below was written by a language model from this plasmid's Addgene catalogue record and pLannotate feature annotations shown in this document.]
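Description:
pMM579 is a 5,530 bp bacterial expression plasmid built on the pNBU2 backbone for use in Bacteroides, the associated work being in the human gut commensal Bacteroides thetaiotaomicron. It replicates in E. coli from the R6K γ origin, which works only when the R6K initiator protein pi is supplied by the host. This explains the use of a pir-positive strain (Pir1) for propagation, where it is maintained at low copy under ampicillin selection through the β-lactamase (AmpR) gene. An IncP origin of transfer (oriT), flanked by a fragment of traJ, allows the plasmid to be mobilised by conjugation from an E. coli donor into Bacteroides. Because the R6K origin cannot function without pi, the plasmid behaves there as a suicide vector. pNBU2-type vectors are generally retained by site-specific integration into the chromosome, although the automated feature table annotates no integrase or attachment site, and roughly 2 kb between the luciferase gene and the erythromycin marker is unannotated. Selection in Bacteroides uses erythromycin, via an rRNA adenine methyltransferase gene that the annotation matches to ermC'.

The payload is NanoLuc, a 516 bp insert that the annotation recognises as a fragment related to the catalytic subunit of the Oplophorus gracilirostris (luminous shrimp) luciferase, from which NanoLuc was engineered. According to the record it is expressed constitutively from a promoter designated P1. That promoter is not picked up in the feature table, and its nature is not described further. The construct serves as a constitutive luminescent reporter in Bacteroides, for example for measuring the strength of this promoter as a genetic part.
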