Features (pLannotate 1.2.2; 7 found; start..end, strand, type, name):
     45..557     +  CDS            LUCI_OPLGR (fragment): Experimental evidence at protein level: Swiss-Prot protein existence level 1. Catalytic subunit of oplophorus-luciferin 2-monooxygenase. Oxidoreductase that converts coelenterazine (the oplophorus luciferin) to coelenteramide under emission of blue light with a maximum at 454 nm. Is also active with bisdeoxycoelenterazine. From Oplophorus gracilirostris (Luminous shrimp).
   2595..3323    -  CDS            ermC': ERM_BACIU - Experimental evidence at protein level: Swiss-Prot protein existence level 1. This protein produces a dimethylation of the adenine residue at position 2085 in 23S rRNA, resulting in reduced affinity between ribosomes and macrolide-lincosamide-streptogramin B antibiotics. From Bacillus subtilis.
   3794..3810    +  promoter       AmpR promoter (fragment): bla
   3811..4671    +  CDS            AmpR: β-lactamase; bla; confers resistance to ampicillin, carbenicillin, and related antibiotics
   4724..4769    -  CDS            traJ (fragment): oriT-recognizing protein; traJ
   4802..4911    -  oriT           oriT: incP origin of transfer
   5082..5470    +  rep_origin     R6K γ ori: γ replication origin from E. coli plasmid R6K; requires the R6K initiator protein pi for replication
>Addgene plasmid #68882 | pMM579 | depositor full sequence | sequence record 121367 | pMM579 sequence 5530 bps
CTTTGCAGTCCGAAATAAAGACATATAAAAGAAAAGACACCATGATGGTTTTTACTCTGGAAGATTTTGT
TGGCGATTGGCGTCAGACCGCGGGTTATAATTTGGATCAAGTCCTGGAACAGGGTGGCGTAAGCTCTCTG
TTCCAGAACCTGGGTGTGAGCGTGACGCCGATTCAGCGCATCGTTCTGTCCGGCGAGAACGGTCTGAAAA
TTGATATTCATGTGATCATCCCGTACGAAGGCCTGAGCGGTGACCAAATGGGTCAAATCGAGAAAATCTT
TAAAGTCGTCTACCCAGTTGACGATCACCACTTCAAGGTTATCTTGCATTACGGTACGCTGGTGATTGAT
GGTGTGACCCCGAATATGATTGACTATTTCGGCCGTCCGTATGAAGGCATTGCCGTTTTTGACGGTAAAA
AGATCACCGTCACCGGTACCCTGTGGAATGGCAATAAGATTATTGACGAGCGTCTGATTAACCCGGACGG
CAGCCTGCTGTTCCGCGTGACCATCAACGGTGTCACGGGTTGGCGTCTGTGCGAGCGCATCCTGGCATAA
TGAACTGCACTTGCTTTGATAATTAATGATAAACAATCTAAAAGCACTCTAATCGTTATCGGAGTGCTTT
TAGATTACTAATCAAATTGCTTCTACTAATTGCCTATCTTCCAGTGATGGAACAGCATTTGTGCATTGGC
TGCAACAATCAGCCTTACTTGTGCCTGTTCTATTTCCGAACCGACCGCTTGTATGAATCCATCAAAATTC
GTTTTCTCTATGTTGGATTCCTTGTTGCTCATATTGTGATGATAATTTCTACAAATATAGTCATTGGTAA
CTATCTATGAAACTGTTTGATACTTTTATAGTTGATTAAACTTGTTCATGGCATTTGCCTTAATATCATC
CGCTATGTCAATGTAGGGTTTCATAGCTTTGTAGTCGCTGTGTCCCGTCCATTTCATGACCACCTGTGCC
GGGATTCCGAGAGCCAGCGCATTGCAGATGAATGTCCTTCTTCCTGCATGGGTACTGAGCAAAGCGTATT
TGGGTGTGACTTCATCAATACGTTCATTTCCCTTGTAGTAGGTTTCCCGTACAGGCTCGTTGATTTCTGC
CAGTTCGCCCAGCTCTTTCAGGTAATCGTTCATCTTCTGGTTGCTGATGACGGGCAGAGCCATGTAATTC
TCGAAATGGATGTCCTTGTATTTGTCCAGTATGGCTTTGCTGTATTTGTTCAGTTCAATCGTCAGGCTGT
CGGCAGTCTTGACTGTGGTTATTTCGATGTGGTCGGACTTCACATCGCTTCTTTTCAGATTGCGAACATC
CGAATACCGCAAACTCGTAAAGCAGCAGAACAGGAAAACATCACGCACACGTTCCAGGTATTGCTTATCC
TTGGGTATCTGGTAGTCTTTCAGCTTGTTCAGTTCATCCCAAGTCAGGAAGATTACTTTTTTCGAGGTGG
TTTTCAGTTTCGGTTTGAACGTATCGTATGCAATGTTCTGATGATGTCCTTTCTTGAAGCTCCAGCGCAG
GAACCATTTGAGGAATCCCATTTGCTTGCCGATGGTGCTGTTTCTCATATCCTTGGTGTCACGCAGGAAG
TTGACGTATTCGTTCAATCCAAACTCGTTGAAATAGTTGAACGTTGCATCCTCCTTGAACTCTTTGAGGT
GGTTCCTCACTGCTGCAAATTTTTCATAGGTGGATGCCGTCCAGTTATTCTGGTTACCGCACTCTTTTAC
AAACTCATCGAACACCTCCCAAAAGCTGACAGGGGCTTCTTCCGGCTGTTCTTCGCTGGTGTCTTTCATT
CTCATGTTGAAAGCTTCCTTCAACTGTTGGGTCGTTGGCATGACCTCCTGCACCTCAAATTCCTTGAAAA
TATTCTGGATTTCGGCATAGTATTTCAGCAAGTCCGTATTGATTTCGGCTGCACTTTGCTTTAGCTTGTT
GGTACATCCGCTCTTTACCCGCTGCTTATCTGCATCCCATTTGGCTACGTCAATCCGGTAGCCCGTTGTA
AACTCGATGCGTTGGCTGGCAAAGATGACACGCATACGGATGGGTACGTTCTCTACGATTGGCACACCGT
TCTTTTTCCGGCTCTCCAATGCAAAAATGATGTTGCGCTTGATATTCATAATTGGGTGCGTTTGAAATTC
TACACCCAAATATACACCCAATTATTGAGATAGCAAAAGACATTTAGAAACATTTACTTTTACTCTATAT
TGTAATTTACACTTGATTATCAGTCGTTTGCAGTCTTATGATATTCTGTGAAAGTATAAGTTCGAGAGCC
TGTCTCTCCGCAAAAAACGCTGAAAATCAGCAGATTGCAAAACAAACACCCTGTTTTACACCCAAGAATG
TAAAGTCGGCTGTTTTTGTTTTATTTAAGATAATACAACCACTACATAATAAAAGAGTAGCGATATTAAA
AGAATCCGATGAGAAAAGACTAATATTTATCTATCCATTCAGTTTGATTTTTCAGGACTTTACATCGTCC
TGAAAGTATTTGTTGGTACCGGTACCGAGGACGCGTAAACATTTACAGTTGCATGTGGCCTATTGTTTTT
AGCCGTTAAATATTTTATAACTATTAAATAGCGATACAAATTGTTCGAAACTAATATTGTTTATATCATA
TATTCTCGCATGTTTTAAAGCTTTATTAAATTGATTTTTTGTAAACAGTTTTTCGTACTCTTTGTTAACC
CATTTCATTACAAAAGTTTCATATTTTTTTCTCTCTTTAAATGCCATTTTTGCTGGCTTTCTTTTTAATA
CAATTAATGTGCTATCCACTTTAGGTTTTGGATGGAAATAATACCTAGGAATTTTTGCTAATATAGAAAT
ATCTACCTCTGCCATTAACAGCAATGCTAGTGATCTGTTTGTATCTAATAACATTTTAGCAAAACCATAT
TCCACTATTAAATAACTTATTGTGGCTGAACTTTCAAAAACAATTTTTCGAATTATATTTGTGCTTATGT
TGTAAGGTATGCTGCCAAATATTTTATATGGATTGTGGCTAGGAAATGTAAATTTCAGTATATCATCATT
TACTATTTGATAGTTAGGATAATTTAAGAGCTTATTACGAGTTACCTCACATAATTTAGAATCAATTTCT
ATCGCCGTTACAAAATTACATCTCTTTACCAATCCAGCAGTAAAATGACCTTTCCCTGCACCTATTTCAA
AGATGTTATCTTTTTCATCTAAACTTATGCAATTCATTATTTTTTCTATGTGATATTTTGAAGTAATAAA
ATTTTGACTATCTTTTATATTTACTTTGTTCATTATAACCTCTCCTTAATTTATTGCATCTCTTTTCGAA
TATTTATGTTTTTTGAGAAAAGAACGTACTCATGGTTCATCCCGATATGCGTATCGGTCTGTATATCAGC
AACTTTCTATGTGTTTCAACTACAATAGTCATCTATTCTCATCTTTCTGAGTCCACCCCCTGCAAAGCCC
CTCTTTACGACATAAAAATTCGGTCGGAAAAGGTATGCAAAAGATGTTTCTCTCTTTAAGAGAAACTCTT
CGGGATGCAAAAATATGAAAATAACTCCAATTCACCAAATTATATAGCGACTTTTTTACAAAATGCTAAA
ATTTGTTGATTTCCGTCAAGCAATTGTTGAGCAAAAATGTCTTTTACGATAAAATGATACCTCAATATCA
ACTGTTTAGCAAAACGATATTTCTCTTAAAGAGAGAAACACCTTTTTGTTCACCAATCCCCGACTTTTAA
TCCCGCGGCCATGATTGAAAAAGGAAGAGTATGAGTATTCAACATTTCCGTGTCGCCCTTATTCCCTTTT
TTGCGGCATTTTGCCTTCCTGTTTTTGCTCACCCAGAAACGCTGGTGAAAGTAAAAGATGCTGAAGATCA
GTTGGGTGCACGAGTGGGTTACATCGAACTGGATCTCAACAGCGGTAAGATCCTTGAGAGTTTTCGCCCC
GAAGAACGTTTTCCAATGATGAGCACTTTTAAAGTTCTGCTATGTGGCGCGGTATTATCCCGTATTGACG
CCGGGCAAGAGCAACTCGGTCGCCGCATACACTATTCTCAGAATGACTTGGTTGAGTACTCACCAGTCAC
AGAAAAGCATCTTACGGATGGCATGACAGTAAGAGAATTATGCAGTGCTGCCATAACCATGAGTGATAAC
ACTGCGGCCAACTTACTTCTGACAACGATCGGAGGACCGAAGGAGCTAACCGCTTTTTTGCACAACATGG
GGGATCATGTAACTCGCCTTGATCGTTGGGAACCGGAGCTGAATGAAGCCATACCAAACGACGAGCGTGA
CACCACGATGCCTGTAGCAATGGCAACAACGTTGCGCAAACTATTAACTGGCGAACTACTTACTCTAGCT
TCCCGGCAACAATTAATAGACTGGATGGAGGCGGATAAAGTTGCAGGACCACTTCTGCGCTCGGCCCTTC
CGGCTGGCTGGTTTATTGCTGATAAATCTGGAGCCGGTGAGCGTGGGTCTCGCGGTATCATTGCAGCACT
GGGGCCAGATGGTAAGCCCTCCCGTATCGTAGTTATCTACACGACGGGGAGTCAGGCAACTATGGATGAA
CGAAATAGACAGATCGCTGAGATAGGTGCCTCACTGATTAAGCATTGGTAACTGTCAGACCAAGTTTACT
CATAACGCGTCAATTCGAGGGGGATCAATTCCGTGATAGGTGGGCTGCCCTTCCTGGTTGGCTTGGTTTC
ATCAGCCATCCGCTTGCCCTCATCTGTTACGCCGGCGGTAGCCGGCCAGCCTCGCAGAGCAGGATTCCCG
TTGAGCACCGCCAGGTGCGAATAAGGGACAGTGAAGAAGGAACACCCGCTCGCGGGTGGGCCTACTTCAC
CTATCCTGCCCGGCTGACGCCGTTGGATACACCAAGGAAAGTCTACACGAACCCTTTGGCAAAATCCTGT
ATATCGTGCGAAAAAGGATGGATATACCGAAAAAATCGCTATAATGACCCCGAAGCAGGGTTATGCAGCG
GAAAACGGAATTGATCCGGCCACGATGCGTCCGGCGTAGAGGATCTGAAGATCAGCAGTTCAACCTGTTG
ATAGTACGTACTAAGCTCTCATGTTTCACGTACTAAGCTCTCATGTTTAACGTACTAAGCTCTCATGTTT
AACGAACTAAACCCTCATGGCTAACGTACTAAGCTCTCATGGCTAACGTACTAAGCTCTCATGTTTCACG
TACTAAGCTCTCATGTTTGAACAATAAAATTAATATAAATCAGCAACTTAAATAGCCTCTAAGGTTTTAA
GTTTTATAAGAAAAAAAAGAATATATAAGGCTTTTAAAGCTTTTAAGGTTTAACGGTTGTGGACAACAAG
CCAGGGATGTAACGCACTGAGAAGCCCTTAGAGCCTCTCAAAGCAATTTTGAGTGACACAGGAACACTTA
ACGGCTGACATGGGAATTCCCCTCCACCGCGGTGGGATAAAGTTTGGAAGATAAAGCTAAAAGTTCTTAT
