>Addgene plasmid #68882 | pMM579 | addgene partial sequence | sequence record 125481 | pGP704-R 5'-aacaagccagggatgtaacg-3'
ATTTTGAGTGACACAGGAACACTTAACGGCTGACATGGGAATTCCCCTCCACCGCGGTGGGATAAAGTTT
GGAAGATAAAGCTAAAAGTTCTTATCTTTGCAGTCCGAAATAAAGACATATAAAAGAAAAGACACCATGA
TGGTTTTTACTCTGGAAGATTTTGTTGGCGATTGGCGTCAGACCGCGGGTTATAATTTGGATCAAGTCCT
GGAACAGGGTGGCGTAAGCTCTCTGTTCCAGAACCTGGGTGTGAGCGTGACGCCGATTCAGCGCATCGTT
CTGTCCGGCGAGAACGGTCTGAAAATTGATATTCATGTGATCATCCCGTACGAAGGCCTGAGCGGTGACC
AAATGGGTCAAATCGAGAAAATCTTTAAAGTCGTCTACCCAGTTGACGATCACCACTTCAAGGTTATCTT
GCATTACGGTACGCTGGTGATTGATGGTGTGACCCCGAATATGATTGACTATTTCGGCCGTCCGTATGAA
GGCATTGCCGTTTTTGACGGTAAAAAGATCACCGTCACCGGTACCCTGTGGAATGGCAATAAGATTATTG
ACGAGCGTCTGATTAACCCGGACGGCAGCCTGCTGTTCCGCGTGACCATCAACGGTGTCACGGGTTGGCG
TCTGTGCGAGCGCATCCTGGCATAATGAACTGCACTTGCTTTGATAATTAATGATAAACAATCTAAAAGC
ACTCTAATCGTTATCGGAGTGCTTTTAGATTACTAATCAAATTGCTTCTACTAATTGCCTATCTTCCAGT
GATGGAACAGCATTTGTGCATTGGCTGCAACAATCAGCCTTACTTGTGCCTGTTCTATTTCCGAACCGAC
CGCTT
