>Addgene plasmid #68882 | pMM579 | addgene partial sequence | sequence record 125482 | hhvEBNA1-R 5'-TGGAATAGCAAGGGCAGTTC-3'
ACACCGTTGATGGTCACGCGGAACAGCAGGCTGCCGTCCGGGTTAATCAGACGCTCGTCAATAATCTTAT
TGCCATTCCACAGGGTACCGGTGACGGTGATCTTTTTACCGTCAAAAACGGCAATGCCTTCATACGGACG
GCCGAAATAGTCAATCATATTCGGGGTCACACCATCAATCACCAGCGTACCGTAATGCAAGATAACCTTG
AAGTGGTGATCGTCAACTGGGTAGACGACTTTAAAGATTTTCTCGATTTGACCCATTTGGTCACCGCTCA
GGCCTTCGTACGGGATGATCACATGAATATCAATTTTCAGACCGTTCTCGCCGGACAGAACGATGCGCTG
AATCGGCGTCACGCTCACACCCAGGTTCTGGAACAGAGAGCTTACGCCACCCTGTTCCAGGACTTGATCC
AAATTATAACCCGCGGTCTGACGCCAATCGCCAACAAAATCTTCCAGAGTAAAAACCATCATGGTGTCTT
TTCTTTTATATGTCTTTATTTCGGACTGCAAAGATAAGAACTTTTAGCTTTATCTTCCAAACTTTATCCC
ACCGCGGTGGAGGGGAATTCCCATGTCAGCCGTTAAGTGTTCCTGTGTCACTCAAAATTGCTTTGAGAGG
CTCTAAGGGCTTCTCAGTGCGTTACATCCCTGGCTTGTTGTCCACAACCGTTAAACCTTAAAAGCTTTAA
AAGCCTTATATATTCTTTTTTTTCTTATA
